>Addgene plasmid #15273 | pSH1/M-Fv'-Fvls-E | addgene partial sequence | sequence record 21715 | 15273 with EBV-rev
TCCGGTCATCAATCAGGAATTCTTAGTCGAGTGCGTAGTCTGGTACGTCGTACGGATAGTCGACTCCGGA
TCCACCGCCAGATTCCAGTTTTAGAAGCTCCACATCGAAGACGAGAGTGGCATGTGGTGGGATGATGCCT
GGGTGCCCAGTGGCACCATAGGCATAATCTGGAGATATAGTCAGTTTGGCTCTCTGACCCACACTCATCT
GGGCAACCCCTTCTTCCCAGCCTCGGATCACCTCCTGCTTGCCTAGCATAAACTTAAAGGGCTTGTTTCT
GTCCCGGGAGGAATCAACTTTCTTTCCATCTTCAAGCATCCCGGTGTAGTGCACCACGCAGGTCTGGCCG
CGCTTGGGGAAGGTGCGCCCGTCTCCTGGGGAGATAGTCTCCACCTGCACTCCCTCGACTTCGAGCTTCA
ACAGTTCGACGTCAAACACCAAGGTAGCGTGAGGGGGAATAATTCCGGGATGTCCGGTAGCGCCGTATGC
GTAGTCGGGGCTGATGGTGAGCTTAGCGCGTTGGCCGACGGACATTTGAGCCACGCCCTCCTCCCATCCC
CTAATGACTTCTTGTTTTCCCAACATGAATTTGAAAGGTTTATTGCGATCTCTACTACTGTCCACCTTTT
TGCCGTCCTCCAACATGCCTGTATAATGGACGACACATGTTTGTCCCCTTTTAGGAAATGTTCTGCCATC
G
