[The description below was written by a language model from this plasmid's Addgene catalogue record.]
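Description:
pSH1/M-Fv'-Fvls-E is a mammalian expression plasmid built on the pSH1 backbone (about 3.5 kb without insert). It is maintained in E. coli as a high-copy plasmid under ampicillin selection. The record does not state the promoter, polyadenylation signal or origin of replication, and no feature table is available to confirm them.

The roughly 750 bp insert encodes two tandem copies of human FKBP12 (FKBP1A), each carrying the F36V substitution. This mutation enlarges the ligand-binding pocket so that the domain preferentially binds synthetic "bumped" dimerizer ligands rather than being occupied in the way wild-type FKBP is. The first copy (Fv') is written with "wobbled" codons, meaning synonymous changes that lower nucleotide identity between the two repeats, a design generally used to limit recombination between direct repeats. The "ls" in the name probably denotes a linker on the second copy, though the record does not define it. At the N terminus sits a 14-amino-acid myristoylation-targeting sequence from c-Src ("M"), which directs the protein to membranes, and at the C terminus an HA epitope ("E") allows detection by antibody. The cassette is flanked by intact NotI/SacII sites at the 5′ end and an EcoRI site at the 3′ end.

The associated work concerns chemically inducible death switches based on caspases and FADD. In that context, this construct carries the membrane-targeted dimerization module without a fused effector. It could therefore plausibly serve as a control or as a scaffold for attaching signalling domains, although the record does not state its role explicitly.
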