Addgene plasmid #15273: pSH1/M-Fv'-Fvls-E
Depositing lab: David Spencer. Depositing organization: Baylor College of Medicine. Publication: Improved artificial death switches based on caspases and FADD. Fan L, Freeman KW, Khan T, Pham E, Spencer DM. Hum Gene Ther. 1999 Sep 20. 10(14):2273-85. 10.1089/10430349950016924 PubMed 10515447.
Backbone
  Vector backbone: pSH1
  Backbone manufacturer: GR Crabtree lab
  Backbone size w/o insert (bp): 3500
  Vector type: Mammalian Expression
Growth in bacteria
  Bacterial resistance: Ampicillin, 100 μg/mL
  Growth temperature: 37°C
  Growth strain: DH5alpha
  Copy number: High Copy
Gene/Insert
  Gene/Insert name: FKBP12(V36)
  Species: H. sapiens (human)
  Insert size (bp): 750
  Mutation: FKBP12 F36-->V 1st FKBP uses "wobbled" codons
  Entrez Gene: FKBP1A (a.k.a. FKBP-12, FKBP-1A, FKBP1, FKBP12, PKC12, PKCI2, PPIASE)
  Tag / fusion protein: HA epitope (C terminal on insert); Myristoylation-targeting domain c-Src (14aa) (N terminal on insert)
  Cloning method: Restriction Enzyme; 5′ cloning site NotI, SacII (not destroyed); 3′ cloning site EcoRI (not destroyed)
  Sequencing primers: 5′ gaggtgttacttctgctctaaaagc; 3′ cactgcattctagttgtggtttg
Terms and licenses: Academic/Nonprofit Terms; Industry Terms: Not Available to Industry
How to cite: pSH1/M-Fv'-Fvls-E was a gift from David Spencer (Addgene plasmid # 15273 ; http://n2t.net/addgene:15273 ; RRID:Addgene_15273)
